>Addgene plasmid #117482 | pSFFV_sfCherry3C(1-10) | addgene full sequence | sequence record 226755 | Addgene NGS Result
CGATACCGTCGACCTCGAGGGAATTAATTCGAGCTCGGTACCTTTAAGACCAATGACTTACAAGGCAGCT
GTAGATCTTAGCCACTTTTTAAAAGAAAAGGGGGGACTGGAAGGGCTAATTCACTCCCAACGAAGACAAG
ATCTGCTTTTTGCTTGTACTGGGTCTCTCTGGTTAGACCAGATCTGAGCCTGGGAGCTCTCTGGCTAACT
AGGGAACCCACTGCTTAAGCCTCAATAAAGCTTGCCTTGAGTGCTTCAAGTAGTGTGTGCCCGTCTGTTG
TGTGACTCTGGTAACTAGAGATCCCTCAGACCCTTTTAGTCAGTGTGGAAAATCTCTAGCAGCATCTAGA
ATTAATTCCGTGTATTCTATAGTGTCACCTAAATCGTATGTGTATGATACATAAGGTTATGTATTAATTG
TAGCCGCGTTCTAACGACAATATGTACAAGCCTAATTGTGTAGCATCTGGCTTACTGAAGCAGACCCTAT
CATCTCTCTCGTAAACTGCCGTCAGAGTCGGTTTGGTTGGACGAACCTTCTGAGTTTCTGGTAACGCCGT
CCCGCACCCGGAAATGGTCAGCGAACCAATCAGCAGGGTCATCGCTAGCCAGATCCTCTACGCCGGACGC
ATCGTGGCCGGCATCACCGGCGCCACAGGTGCGGTTGCTGGCGCCTATATCGCCGACATCACCGATGGGG
AAGATCGGGCTCGCCACTTCGGGCTCATGAGCGCTTGTTTCGGCGTGGGTATGGTGGCAGGCCCCGTGGC
CGGGGGACTGTTGGGCGCCATCTCCTTGCATGCACCATTCCTTGCGGCGGCGGTGCTCAACGGCCTCAAC
CTACTACTGGGCTGCTTCCTAATGCAGGAGTCGCATAAGGGAGAGCGTCGAATGGTGCACTCTCAGTACA
ATCTGCTCTGATGCCGCATAGTTAAGCCAGCCCCGACACCCGCCAACACCCGCTGACGCGCCCTGACGGG
CTTGTCTGCTCCCGGCATCCGCTTACAGACAAGCTGTGACCGTCTCCGGGAGCTGCATGTGTCAGAGGTT
TTCACCGTCATCACCGAAACGCGCGAGACGAAAGGGCCTCGTGATACGCCTATTTTTATAGGTTAATGTC
ATGATAATAATGGTTTCTTAGACGTCAGGTGGCACTTTTCGGGGAAATGTGCGCGGAACCCCTATTTGTT
TATTTTTCTAAATACATTCAAATATGTATCCGCTCATGAGACAATAACCCTGATAAATGCTTCAATAATA
TTGAAAAAGGAAGAGTATGAGTATTCAACATTTCCGTGTCGCCCTTATTCCCTTTTTTGCGGCATTTTGC
CTTCCTGTTTTTGCTCACCCAGAAACGCTGGTGAAAGTAAAAGATGCTGAAGATCAGTTGGGTGCACGAG
TGGGTTACATCGAACTGGATCTCAACAGCGGTAAGATCCTTGAGAGTTTTCGCCCCGAAGAACGTTTTCC
AATGATGAGCACTTTTAAAGTTCTGCTATGTGGCGCGGTATTATCCCGTATTGACGCCGGGCAAGAGCAA
CTCGGTCGCCGCATACACTATTCTCAGAATGACTTGGTTGAGTACTCACCAGTCACAGAAAAGCATCTTA
CGGATGGCATGACAGTAAGAGAATTATGCAGTGCTGCCATAACCATGAGTGATAACACTGCGGCCAACTT
ACTTCTGACAACGATCGGAGGACCGAAGGAGCTAACCGCTTTTTTGCACAACATGGGGGATCATGTAACT
CGCCTTGATCGTTGGGAACCGGAGCTGAATGAAGCCATACCAAACGACGAGCGTGACACCACGATGCCTG
TAGCAATGGCAACAACGTTGCGCAAACTATTAACTGGCGAACTACTTACTCTAGCTTCCCGGCAACAATT
AATAGACTGGATGGAGGCGGATAAAGTTGCAGGACCACTTCTGCGCTCGGCCCTTCCGGCTGGCTGGTTT
ATTGCTGATAAATCTGGAGCCGGTGAGCGTGGGTCTCGCGGTATCATTGCAGCACTGGGGCCAGATGGTA
AGCCCTCCCGTATCGTAGTTATCTACACGACGGGGAGTCAGGCAACTATGGATGAACGAAATAGACAGAT
CGCTGAGATAGGTGCCTCACTGATTAAGCATTGGTAACTGTCAGACCAAGTTTACTCATATATACTTTAG
ATTGATTTAAAACTTCATTTTTAATTTAAAAGGATCTAGGTGAAGATCCTTTTTGATAATCTCATGACCA
AAATCCCTTAACGTGAGTTTTCGTTCCACTGAGCGTCAGACCCCGTAGAAAAGATCAAAGGATCTTCTTG
AGATCCTTTTTTTCTGCGCGTAATCTGCTGCTTGCAAACAAAAAAACCACCGCTACCAGCGGTGGTTTGT
TTGCCGGATCAAGAGCTACCAACTCTTTTTCCGAAGGTAACTGGCTTCAGCAGAGCGCAGATACCAAATA
CTGTTCTTCTAGTGTAGCCGTAGTTAGGCCACCACTTCAAGAACTCTGTAGCACCGCCTACATACCTCGC
TCTGCTAATCCTGTTACCAGTGGCTGCTGCCAGTGGCGATAAGTCGTGTCTTACCGGGTTGGACTCAAGA
CGATAGTTACCGGATAAGGCGCAGCGGTCGGGCTGAACGGGGGGTTCGTGCACACAGCCCAGCTTGGAGC
GAACGACCTACACCGAACTGAGATACCTACAGCGTGAGCTATGAGAAAGCGCCACGCTTCCCGAAGGGAG
AAAGGCGGACAGGTATCCGGTAAGCGGCAGGGTCGGAACAGGAGAGCGCACGAGGGAGCTTCCAGGGGGA
AACGCCTGGTATCTTTATAGTCCTGTCGGGTTTCGCCACCTCTGACTTGAGCGTCGATTTTTGTGATGCT
CGTCAGGGGGGCGGAGCCTATGGAAAAACGCCAGCAACGCGGCCTTTTTACGGTTCCTGGCCTTTTGCTG
GCCTTTTGCTCACATGTTCTTTCCTGCGTTATCCCCTGATTCTGTGGATAACCGTATTACCGCCTTTGAG
TGAGCTGATACCGCTCGCCGCAGCCGAACGACCGAGCGCAGCGAGTCAGTGAGCGAGGAAGCGGAAGAGC
GCCCAATACGCAAACCGCCTCTCCCCGCGCGTTGGCCGATTCATTAATGCAGCTGTGGAATGTGTGTCAG
TTAGGGTGTGGAAAGTCCCCAGGCTCCCCAGCAGGCAGAAGTATGCAAAGCATGCATCTCAATTAGTCAG
CAACCAGGTGTGGAAAGTCCCCAGGCTCCCCAGCAGGCAGAAGTATGCAAAGCATGCATCTCAATTAGTC
AGCAACCATAGTCCCGCCCCTAACTCCGCCCATCCCGCCCCTAACTCCGCCCAGTTCCGCCCATTCTCCG
CCCCATGGCTGACTAATTTTTTTTATTTATGCAGAGGCCGAGGCCGCCTCGGCCTCTGAGCTATTCCAGA
AGTAGTGAGGAGGCTTTTTTGGAGGCCTAGGCTTTTGCAAAAAGCTTGGACACAAGACAGGCTTGCGAGA
TATGTTTGAGAATACCACTTTATCCCGCGTCAGGGAGAGGCAGTGCGTAAAAAGACGCGGACTCATGTGA
AATACTGGTTTTTAGTGCGCCAGATCTCTATAATCTCGCGCAACCTATTTTCCCCTCGAACACTTTTTAA
GCCGTAGATAAACAGGCTGGGACACTTCACATGAGCGAAAAATACATCGTCACCTGGGACATGTTGCAGA
TCCATGCACGTAAACTCGCAAGCCGACTGATGCCTTCTGAACAATGGAAAGGCATTATTGCCGTAAGCCG
TGGCGGTCTGTACCGGGTGCGTTACTGGCGCGTGAACTGGGTATTCGTCATGTCGATACCGTTTGTATTT
CCAGCTACGATCACGACAACCAGCGCGAGCTTAAAGTGCTGAAACGCGCAGAAGGCGATGGCGAAGGCTT
CATCGTTATTGATGACCTGGTGGATACCGGTGGTACTGCGGTTGCGATTCGTGAAATGTATCCAAAAGCG
CACTTTGTCACCATCTTCGCAAAACCGGCTGGTCGTCCGCTGGTTGATGACTATGTTGTTGATATCCCGC
AAGATACCTGGATTGAACAGCCGTGGGATATGGGCGTCGTATTCGTCCCGCCAATCTCCGGTCGCTAATC
TTTTCAACGCCTGGCACTGCCGGGCGTTGTTCTTTTTAACTTCAGGCGGGTTACAATAGTTTCCAGTAAG
TATTCTGGAGGCTGCATCCATGACACAGGCAAACCTGAGCGAAACCCTGTTCAAACCCCGCTTTAAACAT
CCTGAAACCTCGACGCTAGTCCGCCGCTTTAATCACGGCGCACAACCGCCTGTGCAGTCGGCCCTTGATG
GTAAAACCATCCCTCACTGGTATCGCATGATTAACCGTCTGATGTGGATCTGGCGCGGCATTGACCCACG
CGAAATCCTCGACGTCCAGGCACGTATTGTGATGAGCGATGCCGAACGTACCGACGATGATTTATACGAT
ACGGTGATTGGCTACCGTGGCGGCAACTGGATTTATGAGTGGGCCCCGGATCTTTGTGAAGGAACCTTAC
TTCTGTGGTGTGACATAATTGGACAAACTACCTACAGAGATTTAAAGCTCTAAGGTAAATATAAAATTTT
TAAGTGTATAATGTGTTAAACTACTGATTCTAATTGTTTGTGTATTTTAGATTCCAACCTATGGAACTGA
TGAATGGGAGCAGTGGTGGAATGCCTTTAATGAGGAAAACCTGTTTTGCTCAGAAGAAATGCCATCTAGT
GATGATGAGGCTACTGCTGACTCTCAACATTCTACTCCTCCAAAAAAGAAGAGAAAGGTAGAAGACCCCA
AGGACTTTCCTTCAGAATTGCTAAGTTTTTTGAGTCATGCTGTGTTTAGTAATAGAACTCTTGCTTGCTT
TGCTATTTACACCACAAAGGAAAAAGCTGCACTGCTATACAAGAAAATTATGGAAAAATATTCTGTAACC
TTTATAAGTAGGCATAACAGTTATAATCATAACATACTGTTTTTTCTTACTCCACACAGGCATAGAGTGT
CTGCTATTAATAACTATGCTCAAAAATTGTGTACCTTTAGCTTTTTAATTTGTAAAGGGGTTAATAAGGA
ATATTTGATGTATAGTGCCTTGACTAGAGATCATAATCAGCCATACCACATTTGTAGAGGTTTTACTTGC
TTTAAAAAACCTCCCACACCTCCCCCTGAACCTGAAACATAAAATGAATGCAATTGTTGTTGTTAACTTG
TTTATTGCAGCTTATAATGGTTACAAATAAAGCAATAGCATCACAAATTTCACAAATAAAGCATTTTTTT
CACTGCATTCTAGTTGTGGTTTGTCCAAACTCATCAATGTATCTTATCATGTCTGGATCAACTGGATAAC
TCAAGCTAACCAAAATCATCCCAAACTTCCCACCCCATACCCTATTACCACTGCCAATTACCTGTGGTTT
CATTTACTCTAAACCTGTGATTCCTCTGAATTATTTTCATTTTAAAGAAATTGTATTTGTTAAATATGTA
CTACAAACTTAGTAGTTGGAAGGGCTAATTCACTCCCAAAGAAGACAAGATATCCTTGATCTGTGGATCT
ACCACACACAAGGCTACTTCCCTGATTAGCAGAACTACACACCAGGGCCAGGGGTCAGATATCCACTGAC
CTTTGGATGGTGCTACAAGCTAGTACCAGTTGAGCCAGATAAGGTAGAAGAGGCCAATAAAGGAGAGAAC
ACCAGCTTGTTACACCCTGTGAGCCTGCATGGGATGGATGACCCGGAGAGAGAAGTGTTAGAGTGGAGGT
TTGACAGCCGCCTAGCATTTCATCACGTGGCCCGAGAGCTGCATCCGGAGTACTTCAAGAACTGCTGATA
TCGAGCTTGCTACAAGGGACTTTCCGCTGGGGACTTTCCAGGGAGGCGTGGCCTGGGCGGGACTGGGGAG
TGGCGAGCCCTCAGATCCTGCATATAAGCAGCTGCTTTTTGCCTGTACTGGGTCTCTCTGGTTAGACCAG
ATCTGAGCCTGGGAGCTCTCTGGCTAACTAGGGAACCCACTGCTTAAGCCTCAATAAAGCTTGCCTTGAG
TGCTTCAAGTAGTGTGTGCCCGTCTGTTGTGTGACTCTGGTAACTAGAGATCCCTCAGACCCTTTTAGTC
AGTGTGGAAAATCTCTAGCAGTGGCGCCCGAACAGGGACTTGAAAGCGAAAGGGAAACCAGAGGAGCTCT
CTCGACGCAGGACTCGGCTTGCTGAAGCGCGCACGGCAAGAGGCGAGGGGCGGCGACTGGTGAGTACGCC
AAAAATTTTGACTAGCGGAGGCTAGAAGGAGAGAGATGGGTGCGAGAGCGTCAGTATTAAGCGGGGGAGA
ATTAGATCGCGATGGGAAAAAATTCGGTTAAGGCCAGGGGGAAAGAAAAAATATAAATTAAAACATATAG
TATGGGCAAGCAGGGAGCTAGAACGATTCGCAGTTAATCCTGGCCTGTTAGAAACATCAGAAGGCTGTAG
ACAAATACTGGGACAGCTACAACCATCCCTTCAGACAGGATCAGAAGAACTTAGATCATTATATAATACA
GTAGCAACCCTCTATTGTGTGCATCAAAGGATAGAGATAAAAGACACCAAGGAAGCTTTAGACAAGATAG
AGGAAGAGCAAAACAAAAGTAAGACCACCGCACAGCAAGCGGCCGGCCGCTGATCTTCAGACCTGGAGGA
GGAGATATGAGGGACAATTGGAGAAGTGAATTATATAAATATAAAGTAGTAAAAATTGAACCATTAGGAG
TAGCACCCACCAAGGCAAAGAGAAGAGTGGTGCAGAGAGAAAAAAGAGCAGTGGGAATAGGAGCTTTGTT
CCTTGGGTTCTTGGGAGCAGCAGGAAGCACTATGGGCGCAGCGTCAATGACGCTGACGGTACAGGCCAGA
CAATTATTGTCTGGTATAGTGCAGCAGCAGAACAATTTGCTGAGGGCTATTGAGGCGCAACAGCATCTGT
TGCAACTCACAGTCTGGGGCATCAAGCAGCTCCAGGCAAGAATCCTGGCTGTGGAAAGATACCTAAAGGA
TCAACAGCTCCTGGGGATTTGGGGTTGCTCTGGAAAACTCATTTGCACCACTGCTGTGCCTTGGAATGCT
AGTTGGAGTAATAAATCTCTGGAACAGATTTGGAATCACACGACCTGGATGGAGTGGGACAGAGAAATTA
ACAATTACACAAGCTTAATACACTCCTTAATTGAAGAATCGCAAAACCAGCAAGAAAAGAATGAACAAGA
ATTATTGGAATTAGATAAATGGGCAAGTTTGTGGAATTGGTTTAACATAACAAATTGGCTGTGGTATATA
AAATTATTCATAATGATAGTAGGAGGCTTGGTAGGTTTAAGAATAGTTTTTGCTGTACTTTCTATAGTGA
ATAGAGTTAGGCAGGGATATTCACCATTATCGTTTCAGACCCACCTCCCAACCCCGAGGGGACCCGACAG
GCCCGAAGGAATAGAAGAAGAAGGTGGAGAGAGAGACAGAGACAGATCCATTCGATTAGTGAACGGATCT
CGACGGTATCGCCAAATGGCAGTATTCATCCACAATTTTAAAAGAAAAGGGGGGATTGGGGGGTACAGTG
CAGGGGAAAGAATAGTAGACATAATAGCAACAGACATACAAACTAAAGAATTACAAAAACAAATTACAAA
AATTCAAAATTTTCGGGTTTATTACAGGGACAGCAGAGATCCAGTTTGGATCGATAAGCTTGATATCGAA
TTCCTGCAGCCCCGATAAAATAAAAGATTTTATTTAGTCTCCAGAAAAAGGGGGGAATGAAAGACCCCAC
CTGTAGGTTTGGCAAGCTAGCTGCAGTAACGCCATTTTGCAAGGCATGGAAAAATACCAAACCAAGAATA
GAGAAGTTCAGATCAAGGGCGGGTACATGAAAATAGCTAACGTTGGGCCAAACAGGATATCTGCGGTGAG
CAGTTTCGGCCCCGGCCCGGGGCCAAGAACAGATGGTCACCGCAGTTTCGGCCCCGGCCCGAGGCCAAGA
ACAGATGGTCCCCAGATATGGCCCAACCCTCAGCAGTTTCTTAAGACCCATCAGATGTTTCCAGGCTCCC
CCAAGGACCTGAAATGACCCTGCGCCTTATTTGAATTAACCAATCAGCCTGCTTCTCGCTTCTGTTCGCG
CGCTTCTGCTTCCCGAGCTCTATAAAAGAGCTCACAACCCCTCACTCGGCGCGCCAGTCCTCCGACAGAC
TGAGTCGCCCGGGGGGGATCTGGAGCTCTCGAGAATTCTCACGCGTCTGCAGGATATCAAGCTTGCGGTA
CCGCGGGCCCGGGATCCCATGGAGGAGGACAACATGGCCATCATCAAGGAGTTCATGAGATTCAAGGTGC
ACATGGAGGGCAGCGTGAACGGCCACGAGTTCGAGATCGAGGGCGAGGGCGAGGGCCACCCCTACGAGGG
CACCCAGACCGCCAGGCTGAAGGTGACCAAGGGCGACCCCCTGCCCTTCGCCTGGGACATCCTGAGCCCC
CAGTTCATGTACGGCAGCAAGGCCTACGTGAAGCACCCCGCCGACATCCCCGACTACCTGAAGCTGAGCT
TCCCCGAGGGCTTCACCTGGGAGAGAGTGATGAACTTCGAGGACGGCGGCGTGGTGGCCGTGACCCAGGA
CAGCAGCCTGCAGGACGGCCAGTTCATCTACAAGGTGAAGCTGCTGGGCATCAACTTCCCCAGCGACGGC
CCCGTGATGCAGAAGAAGACCATGGGCTGGGAGGCCAGCACCGAGAGAATGTACCCCGAGGACGGCGCCC
TGAAGGGCGAGATCAACCAGAGACTGAAGCTGAAGGACGGCGGTCACTACGACGCCGAGGTGAAGACCAC
CTACAGGGCCAAGAAGCCCGTGCAGCTGCCCGGCGCCTACGACGTGGACATCAAGCTGGACATCACCAGC
CACAACGAGGACTGAGCGGCCGCGACTCTAGAGTCGACCTGCAGGCATGCAAGCTTGATATCAAGCTTAT
CGATAATCAACCTCTGGATTACAAAATTTGTGAAAGATTGACTGGTATTCTTAACTATGTTGCTCCTTTT
ACGCTATGTGGATACGCTGCTTTAATGCCTTTGTATCATGCTATTGCTTCCCGTATGGCTTTCATTTTCT
CCTCCTTGTATAAATCCTGGTTGCTGTCTCTTTATGAGGAGTTGTGGCCCGTTGTCAGGCAACGTGGCGT
GGTGTGCACTGTGTTTGCTGACGCAACCCCCACTGGTTGGGGCATTGCCACCACCTGTCAGCTCCTTTCC
GGGACTTTCGCTTTCCCCCTCCCTATTGCCACGGCGGAACTCATCGCCGCCTGCCTTGCCCGCTGCTGGA
CAGGGGCTCGGCTGTTGGGCACTGACAATTCCGTGGTGTTGTCGGGGAAATCATCGTCCTTTCCTTGGCT
GCTCGCCTGTGTTGCCACCTGGATTCTGCGCGGGACGTCCTTCTGCTACGTCCCTTCGGCCCTCAATCCA
GCGGACCTTCCTTCCCGCGGCCTGCTGCCGGCTCTGCGGCCTCTTCCGCGTCTTCGCCTTCGCCCTCAGA
CGAGTCGGATCTCCCTTTGGGCCGCCTCCCCGCAT
Features (pLannotate 1.2.2; 34 found; start..end, strand, type, name):
     38..106     +  CDS            nef (fragment): NEF_HV1Z2 - Experimental evidence at protein level: Swiss-Prot protein existence level 1. Extracellular Nef protein targets CD4(+) T-lymphocytes for apoptosis by interacting with CXCR4 surface receptors. From Human immunodeficiency virus type 1 group M subtype D (isolate Z2/CDC-Z34) (HIV-1).
    108..341     +  LTR            3' LTR (ΔU3): self-inactivating 3' long terminal repeat (LTR) from HIV-1
    366..384     -  promoter       SP6 promoter: promoter for bacteriophage SP6 RNA polymerase
    612..891     +  CDS            TcR (fragment): tetracycline efflux protein; tet; confers resistance to tetracycline
    892..940     -  misc_feature   bom (fragment): basis of mobility region from pBR322
   1042..1077    -  CDS            rop (fragment): Rop protein, which maintains plasmids at low copy number; rop
   1172..1276    +  promoter       AmpR promoter: bla
   1277..2137    +  CDS            AmpR: β-lactamase; bla; confers resistance to ampicillin, carbenicillin, and related antibiotics
   2308..2896    +  rep_origin     ori: high-copy-number ColE1/pMB1/pBR322/pUC origin of replication
   3079..3135    +  CDS            lacI (fragment): lac repressor; lacI; The lac repressor binds to the lac operator to inhibit transcription in E. coli. This inhibition can be relieved by adding lactose or isopropyl-β-D-thiogalactopyranoside (IPTG).
   3142..3471    +  promoter       SV40 promoter: SV40 enhancer and early promoter
   3671..3790    +  CDS            gpt (fragment): XGPT_ECOLI - Also known as gpp, gxu. Experimental evidence at protein level: Swiss-Prot protein existence level 1. Purine salvage pathway enzyme that catalyzes the transfer of the ribosyl-5-phosphate group from 5-phospho-alpha-D-ribose 1- diphosphate (PRPP) to the N9 position of the 6-oxopurines guanine and xanthine to form the corresponding ribonucleotides GMP (guanosine 5'- monophosphate) and XMP (xanthosine 5'-monophosphate), with the release of PPi. To a lesser extent, also acts on hypoxanthine (PubMed:9100006, PubMed:3886014). Does not ribophosphorylate adenine (PubMed:3886014). From Esch
   3790..4125    +  CDS            gpt (fragment): XGPT_ECOLI - Also known as gpp, gxu. Experimental evidence at protein level: Swiss-Prot protein existence level 1. Purine salvage pathway enzyme that catalyzes the transfer of the ribosyl-5-phosphate group from 5-phospho-alpha-D-ribose 1- diphosphate (PRPP) to the N9 position of the 6-oxopurines guanine and xanthine to form the corresponding ribonucleotides GMP (guanosine 5'- monophosphate) and XMP (xanthosine 5'-monophosphate), with the release of PPi. To a lesser extent, also acts on hypoxanthine (PubMed:9100006, PubMed:3886014). Does not ribophosphorylate adenine (PubMed:3886014). From Esch
   4220..4525    +  CDS            frsA (fragment): FRSA_ECOLI - Also known as yafA. Experimental evidence at protein level: Swiss-Prot protein existence level 1. Catalyzes the hydrolysis of esters (PubMed:15808744). Displays esterase activity toward pNP-butyrate (PubMed:15808744). May stimulate mixed-acid fermentation by acting as a fermentation/respiration switch that down-regulates respiration and up- regulates fermentation rates (PubMed:15169777). From Escherichia coli (strain K12).
   4529..4603    +  CDS            small t antigen (fragment): SV40 (simian virus 40) small t antigen
   4605..4670    +  intron         small t intron: SV40 (simian virus 40) small t antigen intron
   4800..4820    +  CDS            SV40 NLS: nuclear localization signal of SV40 (simian virus 40) large T antigen
   5139..5222    +  CDS            large T antigen (fragment): large T antigen from SV40 (simian virus 40)
   5245..5379    +  polyA_signal   SV40 poly(A) signal: SV40 polyadenylation signal
   5546..5875    +  CDS            nef (fragment): NEF_HV1BR - Experimental evidence at protein level: Swiss-Prot protein existence level 1. Extracellular Nef protein targets CD4(+) T-lymphocytes for apoptosis by interacting with CXCR4 surface receptors (PubMed:14990729). From Human immunodeficiency virus type 1 group M subtype B (isolate BRU/LAI) (HIV-1).
   5923..6180    +  LTR            5' LTR (truncated): truncated 5' long terminal repeat (LTR) from HIV-1
   6227..6352    +  misc_feature   HIV-1 Ψ: packaging signal of human immunodeficiency virus type 1
   6336..6674    +  CDS            HIV-1 gag (fragment): gag protein from human immunodeficiency virus 1; gag
   6849..7082    +  misc_feature   RRE: The Rev response element (RRE) of HIV-1 allows for Rev-dependent mRNA export from the nucleus to the cytoplasm.
   7459..7559    +  CDS            Rev (fragment): human immunodeficiency virus 1 (HIV-1) Rev protein; rev; enhances nuclear export of unspliced and incompletely spliced viral mRNAs
   7596..7713    +  misc_feature   cPPT/CTS: central polypurine tract and central termination sequence of HIV-1
   7750..7782    -  misc_feature   MCS (fragment): pBluescript multiple cloning site
   7866..8273    +  promoter       SFFV promoter: spleen focus-forming virus long terminal repeat (LTR) promoter
   8326..8347    +  misc_feature   MCS (fragment): multiple cloning site
   8349..8972    +  CDS            sfCherry3C (fragment): sfCherry3C is a basic (constitutively fluorescent) fluorescent protein published in 2019, derived from Discosoma sp.. It is reported to be a monomer.
   8986..9016    +  misc_feature   MCS (fragment): pUC18/19 multiple cloning site
   9017..9035    +  misc_feature   MCS (fragment): pBluescript multiple cloning site
   9035..9623    +  misc_feature   WPRE: woodchuck hepatitis virus posttranscriptional regulatory element
   9624..21      +  misc_feature   MCS (fragment) (across the origin): pBluescript multiple cloning site
