[The description below was written by a language model from this plasmid's Addgene catalogue record and pLannotate feature annotations shown in this document.]
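Description:
pSFFV_sfCherry3C(1-10) is a 9.6 kb HIV-1-based lentiviral transfer plasmid for constitutive mammalian expression of the large fragment of a split red fluorescent protein. It is propagated in E. coli through a high-copy ColE1/pUC-type origin and selected with ampicillin via the AmpR (β-lactamase) gene. The backbone outside the viral region also carries remnants of older vectors: fragments of the tetracycline resistance gene, bom and rop, plus an SV40 promoter followed by fragments of E. coli gpt, SV40 small t intron sequence and an SV40 polyadenylation signal. The record assigns no selection role to these elements.

The viral cassette runs from a truncated 5' LTR through the Ψ packaging signal, a partial gag sequence, the Rev response element and the cPPT/CTS. It ends in a ΔU3 self-inactivating 3' LTR, so the integrated provirus lacks LTR promoter activity. Because the plasmid encodes no functional viral proteins, particle production requires packaging and envelope functions supplied in trans. Within the cassette, the spleen focus-forming virus (SFFV) promoter drives a synthetic 621 bp open reading frame encoding sfCherry3C(1-10). This differs from sfCherry2(1-10) by five substitutions: K45R, G52D, T106A, K182R and N194D. A WPRE downstream of the coding sequence enhances transcript stability and expression. No mammalian drug marker or second reporter is annotated within the LTR-flanked region.

The 1-10 fragment lacks the eleventh β-strand and is expected to fluoresce only when complemented by the short matching 11th-strand peptide fused to a protein of interest. The construct is therefore suited to making cells that stably express the detector fragment. The associated publication describes using such split red proteins to visualise endogenous proteins and synapses.
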