Addgene plasmid #117482: pSFFV_sfCherry3C(1-10)
Purpose: Lentiviral vector for constitutive expression of sfCherry3C(1-10)
Depositing lab: Bo Huang. Depositing organization: University of California, San Francisco (UCSF). Publication: Bright split red fluorescent proteins for the visualization of endogenous proteins and synapses. Feng S, Varshney A, Coto Villa D, Modavi C, Kohler J, Farah F, Zhou S, Ali N, Muller JD, Van Hoven MK, Huang B. Commun Biol. 2019 Sep 17;2:344. doi: 10.1038/s42003-019-0589-x. eCollection 2019. PubMed 31552297.
Backbone
  Vector backbone: pSFFV
  Backbone size w/o insert (bp): 9000
  Total vector size (bp): 9625
  Vector type: Mammalian Expression, Lentiviral
Growth in bacteria
  Bacterial resistance: Ampicillin, 100 μg/mL
  Growth temperature: 37°C
  Growth strain: NEB Stable
  Copy number: High Copy
Gene/Insert
  Gene/Insert name: sfCherry3C(1-10)
  Species: Synthetic
  Insert size (bp): 621
  Mutation: 5 substitutions (K45R, G52D, T106A, K182R, N194D) based on sfCherry2(1-10)
  Promoter: SFFV
  Cloning method: Gibson Cloning
  Sequencing primers: 5′ CGCGGGCCCGGGATCCCATGGAGGAGGACAACATGG; 3′ TCTAGAGTCGCGGCCGCTCAGTCCTCGTTGTGGCTGGTGATGT
Terms and licenses: Academic/Nonprofit Terms; Industry Terms: Not Available to Industry
Depositor comments: Please visit https://www.biorxiv.org/content/10.1101/454041v1 for BioRxiv preprint
How to cite: pSFFV_sfCherry3C(1-10) was a gift from Bo Huang (Addgene plasmid # 117482 ; http://n2t.net/addgene:117482 ; RRID:Addgene_117482)
